>Addgene plasmid #235218 | PB-HSPmin-Cre | addgene full sequence | sequence record 467749 | Addgene NGS Result
CGCCACCATGGGCCCAAAGAAGAAGAGAAAGGTTTCGAATTTACTGACCGTACACCAAAATTTGCCTGCA
TTACCGGTCGATGCAACGAGTGATGAGGTTCGCAAGAACCTGATGGACATGTTCAGGGATCGCCAGGCGT
TTTCTGAGCATACCTGGAAAATGCTTCTGTCCGTTTGCCGGTCGTGGGCGGCATGGTGCAAGTTGAATAA
CCGGAAATGGTTTCCCGCAGAACCTGAAGATGTTCGCGATTATCTTCTATATCTTCAGGCGCGCGGTCTG
GCAGTAAAAACTATCCAGCAACATTTGGGCCAGCTAAACATGCTTCATCGTCGGTCCGGGCTGCCACGAC
CAAGTGACAGCAATGCTGTTTCACTGGTTATGCGGCGGATCCGAAAAGAAAACGTTGATGCCGGTGAACG
TGCAAAACAGGCTCTAGCGTTCGAACGCACTGATTTCGACCAGGTTCGTTCACTCATGGAAAATAGCGAT
CGCTGCCAGGATATACGTAATCTGGCATTTCTGGGGATTGCTTATAACACCCTGTTACGTATAGCCGAAA
TTGCCAGGATCAGGGTTAAAGATATCTCACGTACTGACGGTGGGAGAATGTTAATCCATATTGGCAGAAC
GAAAACGCTGGTTAGCACCGCAGGTGTAGAGAAGGCACTTAGCCTGGGGGTAACTAAACTGGTCGAGCGA
TGGATTTCCGTCTCTGGTGTAGCTGATGATCCGAATAACTACCTGTTTTGCCGGGTCAGAAAAAATGGTG
TTGCCGCGCCATCTGCCACCAGCCAGCTATCAACTCGCGCCCTGGAAGGGATTTTTGAAGCAACTCATCG
ATTGATTTACGGCGCTAAGGATGACTCTGGTCAGAGATACCTGGCCTGGTCTGGACACAGTGCCCGTGTC
GGAGCCGCGCGAGATATGGCCCGCGCTGGAGTTTCAATACCGGAGATCATGCAAGCTGGTGGCTGGACCA
ATGTAAATATTGTCATGAACTATATCCGTAACCTGGATAGTGAAACAGGGGCAATGGTGCGCCTGCTGGA
AGATGGCGATTAGACTAGTAGACCACCTCCCCTGCGAGCTAAGCTGGACAGCCAATGACGGGTAAGAGAG
TGACATTTTTCACTAACCTAAGACAGGAGGGCCGTCAGAGCTACTGCCTAATCCAAAGACGGGTAAAAGT
GATAAAAATGTATCACTCCAACCTAAGACAGGCGCAGCTTCCGAGGGATTTGAGATCCAGACATGATAAG
ATACATTGATGAGTTTGGACAAACCAAAACTAGAATGCAGTGAAAAAAATGCCTTATTTGTGAAATTTGT
GATGCTATTGCCTTATTTGTAACCATTATAAGCTGCAATAAACAAGTTTGATATCTATAACAAGAAAATA
TATATATAATAAGTTATCACGTAAGTAGAACATGAAATAACAATATAATTATCGTATGAGTTAAATCTTA
AAAGTCACGTAAAAGATAATCATGCGTCATTTTGACTCACGCGGTCGTTATAGTTCAAAATCAGTGACAC
TTACCGCATTGACAAGCACGCCTCACGGGAGCTCCAAGCGGCGACTGAGATGTCCTAAATGCACAGCGAC
GGATTCGCGCTATTTAGAAAGAGAGAGCAATATTTCAAGAATGCATGCGTCAATTTTACGCAGACTATCT
TTCTAGGGTTAAGAATTCACTGGCCGTCGTTTTACAACGTCGTGACTGGGAAAACCCTGGCGTTACCCAA
CTTAATCGCCTTGCAGCACATCCCCCTTTCGCCAGCTGGCGTAATAGCGAAGAGGCCCGCACCGATCGCC
CTTCCCAACAGTTGCGCAGCCTGAATGGCGAATGGCGCCTGATGCGGTATTTTCTCCTTACGCATCTGTG
CGGTATTTCACACCGCATATGGTGCACTCTCAGTACAATCTGCTCTGATGCCGCATAGTTAAGCCAGCCC
CGACACCCGCCAACACCCGCTGACGCGCCCTGACGGGCTTGTCTGCTCCCGGCATCCGCTTACAGACAAG
CTGTGACCGTCTCCGGGAGCTGCATGTGTCAGAGGTTTTCACCGTCATCACCGAAACGCGCGAGACGAAA
GGGCCTCGTGATACGCCTATTTTTATAGGTTAATGTCATGATAATAATGGTTTCTTAGACGTCAGGTGGC
ACTTTTCGGGGAAATGTGCGCGGAACCCCTATTTGTTTATTTTTCTAAATACATTCAAATATGTATCCGC
TCATGAGACAATAACCCTGATAAATGCTTCAATAATATTGAAAAAGGAAGAGTATGAGTATTCAACATTT
CCGTGTCGCCCTTATTCCCTTTTTTGCGGCATTTTGCCTTCCTGTTTTTGCTCACCCAGAAACGCTGGTG
AAAGTAAAAGATGCTGAAGATCAGTTGGGTGCACGAGTGGGTTACATCGAACTGGATCTCAACAGCGGTA
AGATCCTTGAGAGTTTTCGCCCCGAAGAACGTTTTCCAATGATGAGCACTTTTAAAGTTCTGCTATGTGG
CGCGGTATTATCCCGTATTGACGCCGGGCAAGAGCAACTCGGTCGCCGCATACACTATTCTCAGAATGAC
TTGGTTGAGTACTCACCAGTCACAGAAAAGCATCTTACGGATGGCATGACAGTAAGAGAATTATGCAGTG
CTGCCATAACCATGAGTGATAACACTGCGGCCAACTTACTTCTGACAACGATCGGAGGACCGAAGGAGCT
AACCGCTTTTTTGCACAACATGGGGGATCATGTAACTCGCCTTGATCGTTGGGAACCGGAGCTGAATGAA
GCCATACCAAACGACGAGCGTGACACCACGATGCCTGTAGCAATGGCAACAACGTTGCGCAAACTATTAA
CTGGCGAACTACTTACTCTAGCTTCCCGGCAACAATTAATAGACTGGATGGAGGCGGATAAAGTTGCAGG
ACCACTTCTGCGCTCGGCCCTTCCGGCTGGCTGGTTTATTGCTGATAAATCTGGAGCCGGTGAGCGTGGG
TCTCGCGGTATCATTGCAGCACTGGGGCCAGATGGTAAGCCCTCCCGTATCGTAGTTATCTACACGACGG
GGAGTCAGGCAACTATGGATGAACGAAATAGACAGATCGCTGAGATAGGTGCCTCACTGATTAAGCATTG
GTAACTGTCAGACCAAGTTTACTCATATATACTTTAGATTGATTTAAAACTTCATTTTTAATTTAAAAGG
ATCTAGGTGAAGATCCTTTTTGATAATCTCATGACCAAAATCCCTTAACGTGAGTTTTCGTTCCACTGAG
CGTCAGACCCCGTAGAAAAGATCAAAGGATCTTCTTGAGATCCTTTTTTTCTGCGCGTAATCTGCTGCTT
GCAAACAAAAAAACCACCGCTACCAGCGGTGGTTTGTTTGCCGGATCAAGAGCTACCAACTCTTTTTCCG
AAGGTAACTGGCTTCAGCAGAGCGCAGATACCAAATACTGTTCTTCTAGTGTAGCCGTAGTTAGGCCACC
ACTTCAAGAACTCTGTAGCACCGCCTACATACCTCGCTCTGCTAATCCTGTTACCAGTGGCTGCTGCCAG
TGGCGATAAGTCGTGTCTTACCGGGTTGGACTCAAGACGATAGTTACCGGATAAGGCGCAGCGGTCGGGC
TGAACGGGGGGTTCGTGCACACAGCCCAGCTTGGAGCGAACGACCTACACCGAACTGAGATACCTACAGC
GTGAGCTATGAGAAAGCGCCACGCTTCCCGAAGGGAGAAAGGCGGACAGGTATCCGGTAAGCGGCAGGGT
CGGAACAGGAGAGCGCACGAGGGAGCTTCCAGGGGGAAACGCCTGGTATCTTTATAGTCCTGTCGGGTTT
CGCCACCTCTGACTTGAGCGTCGATTTTTGTGATGCTCGTCAGGGGGGCGGAGCCTATGGAAAAACGCCA
GCAACGCGGCCTTTTTACGGTTCCTGGCCTTTTGCTGGCCTTTTGCTCACATGTTCTTTCCTGCGTTATC
CCCTGATTCTGTGGATAACCGTATTACCGCCTTTGAGTGAGCTGATACCGCTCGCCGCAGCCGAACGACC
GAGCGCAGCGAGTCAGTGAGCGAGGAAGCGGAAGAGCGCCCAATACGCAAACCGCCTCTCCCCGCGCGTT
GGCCGATTCATTAATGCAGCTGGCACGACAGGTTTCCCGACTGGAAAGCGGGCAGTGAGCGCAACGCAAT
TAATGTGAGTTAGCTCACTCATTAGGCACCCCAGGCTTTACACTTTATGCTTCCGGCTCGTATGTTGTGT
GGAATTGTGAGCGGATAACAATTTCACACAGGAAACAGCTATGACCATGATTACGCCAAGGTCGACTTAA
CCCTAGAAAGATAATCATATTGTGACGTACGTTAAAGATAATCATGCGTAAAATTGACGCATGTGTTTTA
TCGGTCTGTATATCGAGGTTTATTTATTAATTTGAATAGATATTAAGTTTTATTATATTTACACTTACAT
ACTAATAATAAATTCAACAAACAATTTATTTATGTTTATTTATTTATTAAAAAAAAACAAAAACTCAAAA
TTTCTTCTATAAAGTAACAAAACTTTTAGCAGTGAAAAAAATGCTTTATTTGTGAAATTTGTGATGCTAT
TGCTTTATTTGTAACCATTATAAGCTGCAATAAACAAGTTAACAACAACAATTGCATTCATTTTATGTTT
CAGGTTCAGGGGGAGGTGTGGGAGGTTTTTTAAAGCAAGTAAAACCTCTACAAATGTGGTATGGCTGATT
ATGATCCTCTGGAGATTTAGCCCTCCCACACATAACCAGAGGGCAGCAATTCACGAATCCCAACTGCCGT
CGGCTGTCCATCACTGTCCTTCACTATGGCTTTGATCCCAGGATGCAGATCGAGAAGCACCTGTCGGCAC
CGTCCGCAGGGGCTCAAGATGCCCCTGTTCTCATTTCCGATCGCGACGATACAAGTCAGGTTGCCAGCTG
CCGCAGCAGCAGCAGTGCCCAGCACCACGAGTTCTGCACAAGGTCCCCCAGTAAAATGATATACATTGAC
ACCAGTGAAGATGCGGCCGTCGCTAGAGAGAGCTGCGCTGGCGACGCTGTAGTCTTCAGAGATGGGGATG
CTGTTGATTGTAGCCGTTGCTCTTTCAATGAGGGTGGATTCTTCTTGAGACAAAGGCTTGGCCATGGGGC
CGGGGTTCTCCTCCACGTCGCCGGCCTGCTTCAGCAGGCTGAAGTTGGTGGCGCCGCTGCCCCCGGGGAG
CATGTCAAGGTCAAAATCGTCAAGAGCGTCAGCAGGCAGCATATCAAGGTCAAAGTCGTCAAGGGCATCG
GCTGGGAGCATGTCTAAGTCAAAATCGTCAAGGGCGTCGGTCGGCCCGCCGCTTTCGCACTTTAGCTGTT
TCTCCAGGCCACATATGATTAGTTCCAGGCCGAAAAGGAAGGCAGGTTCGGCTCCCTGCCGGTCGAACAG
CTCAATTGCTTGTTTCAGAAGTGGGGGCATAGAATCGGTGGTAGGTGTCTCTCTTTCCTCTTTTGCTACT
TGATGCTCCTGTTCCTCCAATACGCAGCCCAGTGTAAAGTGGCCCACGGCGGACAGAGCGTACAGTGCGT
TCTCCAGGGAGAAGCCTTGCTGACACAGGAACGCGAGCTGATTTTCCAGGGTTTCGTACTGTTTCTCTGT
TGGGCGGGTGCCGAGATGCACTTTAGCCCCGTCGCGATGTGAGAGGAGAGCACAGCGGTATGACTTGGCG
TTGTTCCGCAGAAAGTCTTGCCATGACTCGCCTTCCAGGGGGCAGGAGTGGGTATGATGCCTGTCCAGCA
TCTCGATTGGCAGGGCATCGAGCAGGGCCCGCTTGTTCTTCACGTGCCAGTACAGGGTAGGCTGCTCAAC
TCCCAGCTTTTGAGCGAGTTTCCTTGTCGTCAGGCCTTCGATACCGACTCCATTGAGTAATTCCAGAGCA
GAGTTTATGACTTTGCTCTTGTCCAGTCTAGACATCTTATCGTCATCGTCTTTGTAATCCATGGTGGCGG
ATCCCGCGTCACGACACCTGTGTTCTGGCGGCAAACCCGTTGCGAAAAAGAACGTTCACGGCGACTACTG
CACTTATATACGGTTCTCCCCCACCCTCGGGAAAAAGGCGGAGCCAGTACACGACATCACTTTCCCAGTT
TACCCCGCGCCACCTTCTCTAGGCACCGGTTCAATTGCCGACCCCTCCCCCCAACTTCTCGGGGACTGTG
GGCGATGTGCGCTCTGCCCACTGACGGGCACCGGAGCCACTCGAGTGGACATTTCCTGTACAAGTGCCCT
AGGAGCTCGGATCCAGGAGGCCTAACTGGCCGGTACCTGAGCTCCTGGAAGATTCTAGAACGTTCTGGAA
GATTCTAGAACGTTCCTCGAGGATATCAAGATCTGGCCTCGGCGGCCAAGCTTAGACACTAGAGGGTATA
TAATGGAAGCTCGACTTCCAGCTTGGCAATCCGGTACTGTTGGTAAAGCGGTAC
Features (pLannotate 1.2.2; 19 found; start..end, strand, type, name):
     38..1063    +  CDS            Cre: site-specific recombinase Cre is a site-specific recombinase from bacteriophage P1. Recombination occurs at loxP sequences.
   1244..1378    -  polyA_signal   SV40 poly(A) signal: SV40 polyadenylation signal
   1695..1852    +  CDS            lacZα (fragment): LacZα fragment of β-galactosidase; lacZ fragment
   1858..1957    -  misc_feature   bom (fragment): basis of mobility region from pBR322
   2059..2094    -  CDS            rop (fragment): Rop protein, which maintains plasmids at low copy number; rop
   2189..2293    +  promoter       AmpR promoter: bla
   2294..3154    +  CDS            AmpR: β-lactamase; bla; confers resistance to ampicillin, carbenicillin, and related antibiotics
   3325..3913    +  rep_origin     ori: high-copy-number ColE1/pMB1/pBR322/pUC origin of replication
   4096..4188    +  CDS            lacI (fragment): lac repressor; lacI; The lac repressor binds to the lac operator to inhibit transcription in E. coli. This inhibition can be relieved by adding lactose or isopropyl-β-D-thiogalactopyranoside (IPTG).
   4201..4222    +  protein_bind   CAP binding site: CAP binding activates transcription in the presence of cAMP. E. coli catabolite activator protein
   4237..4267    +  promoter       lac promoter: promoter for the E. coli lac operon
   4275..4291    +  protein_bind   lac operator: The lac repressor binds to the lac operator to inhibit transcription in E. coli. This inhibition can be relieved by adding lactose or isopropyl-β-D-thiogalactopyranoside (IPTG). lac repressor encoded by lacI
   4579..4660    -  polyA_signal   SV40 poly(A) signal: SV40 polyadenylation signal
   4683..4766    -  CDS            large T antigen (fragment): large T antigen from SV40 (simian virus 40)
   4777..5175    -  CDS            BSD: blasticidin S deaminase; Aspergillus terreus BSD; confers resistance to blasticidin
   5248..5358    -  CDS            VP48: 3 tandem repeats of the minimal activation domain of herpes simplex virus VP16 (Cheng et al., 2013)
   5288..5985    -  CDS            rtTA3 (fragment): reverse tetracycline transactivator 3 activates expression from Tet-responsive promoters in the presence of doxycycline
   6038..6249    -  promoter       EF-1α core promoter: core promoter for human elongation factor EF-1α
   6430..6461    +  promoter       minP: minimal TATA-box promoter with low basal activity
