[The description below was written by a language model from this plasmid's Addgene catalogue record and pLannotate feature annotations shown in this document.]
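Description:
PB-HSPmin-Cre is a mammalian expression plasmid derived from the XLone-Cre backbone, a piggyBac transposon vector intended for stable integration into human pluripotent stem cells. It is propagated in E. coli through a high-copy ColE1/pUC-type origin with ampicillin selection (AmpR under its own bla promoter). Remnants of lacZα, lac promoter/operator, lacI, bom and rop are cloning-vector leftovers. The automated annotation did not label the piggyBac terminal repeats, so their positions cannot be read from the feature table, although the name and stated purpose indicate a piggyBac design.

The payload is the bacteriophage P1 Cre recombinase coding sequence followed by an SV40 polyadenylation signal. According to the catalogue entry, Cre is driven by an "HSPmin" promoter. The annotation marks only a short minimal TATA-box promoter just upstream of Cre (the map is circular, so this element sits immediately before the coding sequence), and any heat shock-responsive elements are not annotated. On the opposite strand, an EF-1α core promoter drives a cassette inherited from the XLone system: a reverse tetracycline transactivator (annotated as an rtTA3 fragment with a VP16-derived activation domain, consistent with Tet-On 3G), then blasticidin S deaminase for selecting integrated mammalian cells, ending in an SV40 poly(A) signal. The record's purpose line mentions the Tet-On 3G system, but no Tet-responsive promoter is annotated, so the transactivator appears to be a backbone carry-over rather than the regulator of Cre here.

The associated publication concerns ultrasound control of gene expression in human iPSCs through heat shock promoters. This suggests the construct is used for heat-triggered Cre expression to recombine loxP-flanked targets.
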