Addgene plasmid #235218: PB-HSPmin-Cre
Purpose: Cre expression under the control of HSPmin promoter; Tet-On 3G-inducible PiggyBac system for expression in human pluripotent stem cells.
Depositing lab: Xiaojun Lian. Depositing organization: Pennsylvania State University. Publication: Ultrasound Control of Gene Expression in Human iPSCs via Heat Shock Promoters. Howells AR, Bell K, Heo H, Haideri T, Jing Y, Lian XL. Biotechnol Bioeng. 2025 Aug 20. doi: 10.1002/bit.70050. PubMed 40836509.
Backbone
  Vector backbone: XLone-Cre
  Vector type: Mammalian Expression, Cre/Lox
Growth in bacteria
  Bacterial resistance: Ampicillin, 100 μg/mL
  Growth temperature: 37°C
  Growth strain: NEB Stable
  Copy number: High Copy
Gene/Insert
  Gene/Insert name: HSPmin-Cre
Terms and licenses: Academic/Nonprofit Terms; Industry Terms: Not Available to Industry
How to cite: PB-HSPmin-Cre was a gift from Xiaojun Lian (Addgene plasmid # 235218 ; http://n2t.net/addgene:235218 ; RRID:Addgene_235218)
